>Addgene plasmid #145395 | pGBW-m4046577 | addgene full sequence | sequence record 300768 | Addgene NGS Result
GCGGCCGCCCCACACACCATAGCTTCAAAATGTTTCTACTCCTTTTTTACTCTTCCAGATTTTCTCGGAC
TCCGCGCATCGCCGTACCACTTCAAAACACCCAAGCACAGCATACTAAATTTCCCCTCTTTCTTCCTCTA
GGGTGTCGTTAATTACCCGTACTAAAGGTTTGGAAAAGAAAAAAGAGACCGCCTCGTTTCTTTTTCTTCG
TCGAAAAAGGCAATAAAAATTTTTATCACGTTTCTTTTTCTTGAAAATTTTTTTTTTTGATTTTTTTCTC
TTTCGATGACCTCCCATTGATATTTAAGTTAATAAACGGTCTTCAATTTCTCAAGTTTCAGTTTCATTTT
TCTTGTTCTATTACAACTTTTTTTACTTCTTGCTCATTAGAAAGAAAGCATAGCAATCTAATCTAAGTTT
TAATTACAAAATGTCTGCTGTCAAAAGAACTATTAAGGGTACCCATCACTGGTTGCTGCTAACAATCTTA
ACTTCCTTGTTAGTGCTTGTTCAAAGTACCCAGTGGTCGTTGTTTTTCTTCTTGTACGAGAACGCCTTTC
TCCCATTCGCAATGGGGATAATTGCTATGTCAGCTTTTGCCATGATGTTCGTTAAGCACAAACATGCGTT
TTTGTGCTTATTCTTGTTGCCTTCTCTCGCTACGGTAGCTTATTTCAATATGGTCTACATGCCAGCTTCC
TGGGTTATGCGTATCATGACTTGGTTGGACATGGTTGATACCAGCCTTTCTGGTTTCAAGTTGAAAGATT
GTGTCATGTACGCATCTGCCGTTGTATTACTAATTCTTATGACTGCTAGAACCGTCTATGACGATGGCGC
GAGAAGGGTTTGGACACTAATGAACGTGTTGACTTTAGTTTACAAGGTCTACTATGGAAATGCCTTGGAC
CAAGCTATCTCCATGTGGGCTTTAATAATCTCAGTCACTTCTAACTACAGTGGTGTTGTTACTACAGTGA
TGTTTTTGGCTAGAGGTATTGTCTTCATGTGTGTTGAATATTGTCCCATTTTCTTTATCACCGGTAACAC
TTTACAATGCATTATGTTGGTTTACTGTTTCTTAGGTTACTTTTGTACCTGTTATTTCGGCCTATTTTGT
TTGTTGAATCGATACTTTAGACTCACATTGGGTGTTTACGATTATTTGGTCAGCACTCAAGAATTTAGAT
ATATGAACTCCCAAGGTTTGTTACCACCAAAGAACTCTATTGATGCCTTCAAGTTGAACATCAAGCTGTT
AGGTGTCGGTGGAAAACCTTGCATCAAGGTAGCCACCGTCCAACTCGTGCCGAGAGGTTCTGATTATAAA
GATCATGATGGTGATTATAAAGATCATGATATTGATTATAAAGATGATGATGATAAATAAACAGGCCCCT
TTTCCTTTGTCGATATCATGTAATTAGTTATGTCACGCTTACATTCACGCCCTCCTCCCACATCCGCTCT
AACCGAAAAGGAAGGAGTTAGACAACCTGAAGTCTAGGTCCCTATTTATTTTTTTTAATAGTTATGTTAG
TATTAAGAACGTTATTTATATTTCAAATTTTTCTTTTTTTTCTGTACAAAGCGGCCGCCGAACCACTAGT
GCACTGCAGTACACGGTTTCCTTGAAATTTTTTTGATTCGGTAATCTCCGAACAGAAGGAAGAACGAAGG
AAGGAGCACAGACTTAGATTGGTATATATACGCATATGTAGTGTTGAAGAAACATGAAATTGCCCAGTAT
TCTTAACCCAACTGCACAGAACAAAAACGTGCAGGAAACGAAGATAAATCATGTCGAAAGCTACATATAA
GGAACGTGCTGCTACTCATCCTAGTCCTGTTGCTGCCAAGCTATTTAATATCATGCACGAAAAGCAAACA
AACTTGTGTGCTTCATTGGATGTTCGTACCACCAAGGAATTACTGGAGTTAGTTGAAGCATTAGGTCCCA
AAATTTGTTTACTAAAAACACATGTGGATATCTTGACTGATTTTTCCATGGAGGGCACAGTTAAGCCGCT
AAAGGCATTATCCGCCAAGTACAATTTTTTACTCTTCGAGGACAGAAAATTTGCTGACATTGGTAATACA
GTCAAATTGCAGTACTCTGCGGGTGTATACAGAATAGCAGAATGGGCAGACATTACGAATGCACACGGTG
TGGTGGGCCCAGGTATTGTTAGCGGTTTGAAGCAGGCGGCAGAAGAAGTAACAAAGGAACCTAGAGGCCT
TTTGATGTTAGCAGAATTGTCATGCAAGGGCTCCCTATCTACTGGAGAATATACTAAGGGTACTGTTGAC
ATTGCGAAGAGCGACAAAGATTTTGTTATCGGCTTTATTGCTCAAAGAGACATGGGTGGAAGAGATGAAG
GTTACGATTGGTTGATTATGACACCCGGTGTGGGTTTAGATGACAAGGGAGATGCATTGGGTCAACAGTA
TAGAACCGTGGATGATGTGGTTTCTACAGGATCTGACATTATTATTGTTGGAAGAGGACTATTTGCAAAG
GGAAGGGATGCTAAGGTAGAGGGTGAACGTTACAGAAAAGCAGGCTGGGAAGCATATTTGAGAAGATGCG
GCCAGCAAAACTAAAAAACTGTATTATAAGTAAATGCATGTATACTAAACTCACAAATTAGAGCTTCAAT
TTAATTATATCAGTTATTACCCGAGTAACGAAGCATCTGTGCTTCATTTTGTAGAACAAAAATGCAACGC
GAGAGCGCTAATTTTTCAAACAAAGAATCTGAGCTGCATTTTTACAGAACAGAAATGCAACGCGAAAGCG
CTATTTTACCAACGAAGAATCTGTGCTTCATTTTTGTAAAACAAAAATGCAACGCGAGAGCGCTAATTTT
TCAAACAAAGAATCTGAGCTGCATTTTTACAGAACAGAAATGCAACGCGAGAGCGCTATTTTACCAACAA
AGAATCTATACTTCTTTTTTGTTCTACAAAAATGCATCCCGAGAGCGCTATTTTTCTAACAAAGCATCTT
AGATTACTTTTTTTCTCCTTTGTGCGCTCTATAATGCAGTCTCTTGATAACTTTTTGCACTGTAGGTCCG
TTAAGGTTAGAAGAAGGCTACTTTGGTGTCTATTTTCTCTTCCATAAAAAAAGCCTGACTCCACTTCCCG
CGTTTACTGATTACTAGCGAAGCTGCGGGTGCATTTTTTCAAGATAAAGGCATCCCCGATTATATTCTAT
ACCGATGTGGATTGCGCATACTTTGTGAACAGAAAGTGATAGCGTTGATGATTCTTCATTGGTCAGAAAA
TTATGAACGGTTTCTTCTATTTTGTCTCTATATACTACGTATAGGAAATGTTTACATTTTCGTATTGTTT
TCGATTCACTCTATGAATAGTTCTTACTACAATTTTTTTGTCTAAAGAGTAATACTAGAGATAAACATAA
AAAATGTAGAGGTCGAGTTTAGATGCAAGTTCAAGGAGCGAAAGGTGGATGGGTAGGTTATATAGGGATA
TAGCACAGAGATATATAGCAAAGAGATACTTTTGAGCAATGTTTGTGGAAGCGGTATTCGCAATATTTTA
GTAGCTCGTTACAGTCCGGTGCGTTTTTGGTTTTTTGAAAGTGCGTCATCAGAGCGCTTTTGGTTTTCAA
AAGCGCTCTGAAGTTCCTATACTTTCTAGCTAGAGAATAGGAACTTCCCGAGCGGCCGCGTGTTACAAGC
TTGACTCCAGCGTAACTGGACTGCAATCAACTCACTGGCTCACCTTCACGGGTGGGCCTTTCTTCGGTAG
AAAATCAAAGGATCTTCTTGAGATCCTTTTTTTCTGCGCGTAATCTGCTGCTTGCAAACAAAAAAACCAC
CGCTACCAGCGGTGGTTTGTTTGCCGGATCAAGAGCTACCAACTCTTTTTCCGAGGTAACTGGCTTCAGC
AGAGCGCAGATACCAAATACTGTTCTTCTAGTGTAGCCGTAGTTAGGCCACCACTTCAAGAACTCTGTAG
CACCGCCTACATACCTCGCTCTGCTAATCCTGTTACCAGTGGCTGCTGCCAGTGGCGATAAGTCGTGTCT
TACCGGGTTGGACTCAAGACGATAGTTACCGGATAAGGCGCAGCGGTCGGGCTGAACGGGGGGTTCGTGC
ACACAGCCCAGCTTGGAGCGAACGACCTACACCGAACTGAGATACCTACAGCGTGAGCTATGAGAAAGCG
CCACGCTTCCCGAAGGGAGAAAGGCGGACAGGTATCCGGTAAGCGGCAGGGTCGGAACAGGAGAGCGCAC
GAGGGAGCTTCCAGGGGTAAACGCCTGGTATCTTTATAGTCCTGTCGGGTTTCGCCACCTCTGACTTGAG
CATCGATTTTTGTGATGCTCGTCAGGGGGGCGGAGCCTATGGAAAAACGCCAGCAACGCAGAAAGGCCCA
CCCGAAGGTGAGCCAGGTGATTACATTTGGGCCCTCATCAGAGGTTTTCACCGTCATCACCGAAACGCGC
GAGGCAGCTGCGGTAAAGCTCATCAGCGTGGTCGTGAAGCGATTCACAGATGTCTGCCTGTTCATCCGCG
TCCAGCTCGTTGAGTTTCTCCAGAAGCGTTAATGTCTGGCTTCTGATAAAGCGGGCCATGTTAAGGGCGG
TTTTTTCCTGTTTGGTCACTTACCAATGCTTAATCAGTGAGGCACCTATCTCAGCGATCTGTCTATTTCG
TTCATCCATAGTTGCCTGACTCCCCGTCGTGTAGATAACTACGATGCGGGAGGGCTTACCATCTGGCCCC
AGTGCTGCAATGATACCGCGAGACCCACGCTCACCGGCTCCAGATTTATCAGCAATAAACCAGCCAGCCG
GGAGGGCCGAGCGCAGAAGTGATCCTGCAACTTTATCCGCCTCCATCCAGTCTATTAATTGTTGCCGGGA
AGCTAGAGTAAGTAGTTCGCCAGTTAATAGTTTGCGCAACGTTGTTGCCATTGCTACAGGCATCGTGGTG
TCACGCTCGTCGTTTGGTATGGCTTCATTCAGCTCCGGTTCCCAACGATCAAGGCGAGTTACATGATCCC
CCATGTTGTGCAAAAAAGCGGTTAGCTCCTTCGGTCCTCCGATCGTTGCCAGAAGTAAGTTGGCCGCAGT
GTTATCACTCATGGTTATGGCAGCACTGCATAATTCTCTTACTGTCATGCCATCCGTGAGATGCTTTTCT
GTGACTGGTGAGTACTCAACCAAGTCATTCTGAGAATAGTGTATGCGGCGACCGAGTTGCTCTTGCCCGG
CGTCAATACGGGATAATACCGCGCCACATAGCAGAACTTTAAAAGTGCTCATCATTGGAAAACGTTCTTC
GGGGCGTAAACTCTCAAGGATCTTACCGCTGTTGAGATCCAGTTCGATGTAACCCACTCGTGCACCCAAC
TGATCTTCAGCATCTTTTACTTTCACCAGCGTTTCTGGGTGAGCAAAAACAGGAAGGCAAAATGCCGCAA
AAAAGGGAATAAGGGCGACACGGAAATGTTGAATACTCATTTTAGCTTCCTTAGCTCCTGAAAATCTCGA
TAACTCAAAAAATACGCCCGGTAGTGATCTTATTTCATTATGGTGAAAGTTGGAACCTCTTACGTGCCGA
TCAAGTCAAAAGCCTCCGGTCGGAGGCTTTTGACTTTCTGCTATGGAGGTCAGGTATGATTTAAATGGTC
AGTTAGA
Features (pLannotate 1.2.2; 14 found; start..end, strand, type, name):
     10..417     +  promoter       TEF1 promoter: S. cerevisiae TEF1; promoter for EF-1α
    434..1303    +  CDS            R1A_SARS2 (fragment): Experimental evidence at protein level: Swiss-Prot protein existence level 1. [Non-structural protein 10]: Plays a pivotal role in viral transcription by stimulating both nsp14 3'-5' exoribonuclease and nsp16 2'-O-methyltransferase activities. Therefore plays an essential role in viral mRNAs cap methylation. From Severe acute respiratory syndrome coronavirus 2 (2019-nCoV) (SARS-CoV-2).
   1321..1338    +  CDS            3xFLAG (fragment): three tandem FLAG® epitope tags, followed by an enterokinase cleavage site
   1416..1588    +  terminator     CYC1 terminator (fragment): S. cerevisiae CYC1; transcription terminator for CYC1
   1624..1800    +  promoter       URA3 promoter (fragment): S. cerevisiae URA3
   1801..2604    +  CDS            URA3: orotidine-5'-phosphate decarboxylase, required for uracil biosynthesis; S. cerevisiae URA3; yeast auxotrophic marker, counterselectable with 5-fluoroorotic acid (5-FOA)
   2687..3669    -  rep_origin     2μ ori: yeast 2μ plasmid origin of replication
   3747..3776    +  terminator     T3Te terminator: phage T3 early transcription terminator
   3798..4385    +  rep_origin     ori: high-copy-number ColE1/pMB1/pBR322/pUC origin of replication
   4397..4424    -  terminator     T7Te terminator: phage T7 early transcription terminator
   4448..4639    -  CDS            rop: Rop protein, which maintains plasmids at low copy number; rop
   4640..5500    -  CDS            AmpR: β-lactamase; bla; confers resistance to ampicillin, carbenicillin, and related antibiotics
   5501..5603    -  promoter       cat promoter: promoter of the E. coli cat gene encoding chloramphenicol acetyltransferase
   5604..5635    -  terminator     tonB terminator: bidirectional E. coli tonB-P14 transcription terminator
