[The description below was written by a language model from this plasmid's Addgene catalogue record and pLannotate feature annotations shown in this document.]
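Description:
pGBW-m4046577 is an episomal yeast expression plasmid for producing SARS-CoV-2 non-structural protein 6 (nsp6) in Saccharomyces cerevisiae. It is a shuttle vector. In E. coli it replicates from a high-copy ColE1/pUC-type origin and is selected with ampicillin through a β-lactamase gene, which the annotation places downstream of a cat promoter. In yeast it is maintained by the 2μ origin, which supports multicopy replication, and selected by complementation of uracil auxotrophy with URA3, a marker that can also be counterselected with 5-FOA. Short phage T3Te and T7Te terminators and a tonB terminator flank the bacterial modules, presumably insulating them from read-through transcription. The feature table also lists a short rop annotation next to AmpR, although the catalogue describes the plasmid as high copy.

The expression cassette places a synthetic nsp6 coding sequence of about 870 bp under the constitutive TEF1 promoter, with a CYC1 terminator downstream. The sequence was recoded for S. cerevisiae codon usage. The automated annotation matches this ORF to a fragment of the SARS-CoV-2 replicase polyprotein 1a, which fits nsp6 as a cleavage product of ORF1ab. The nsp10 functional text attached to that hit is generic to the polyprotein entry and does not describe this insert. The backbone supplies a C-terminal thrombin-cleavable 3xFLAG tag for detection or affinity capture and subsequent tag removal; the feature table detects only a short fragment of the 3xFLAG sequence, possibly because the tag was also recoded. The sequenced record of 5,677 nt is larger than the sum of the listed backbone and insert sizes, and the record does not explain the difference. The stated purpose is yeast expression of nsp6; no more specific application is given.
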