Addgene plasmid #145395: pGBW-m4046577
Purpose: Yeast Expression plasmid for SARS-CoV-2 nsp6
Depositing lab: Ginkgo Bioworks & Benjie Chen. Depositing organization: Ginkgo Bioworks.
Backbone
  Vector backbone: AmpR; 2u URA3
  Backbone size w/o insert (bp): 4078
  Vector type: Yeast Expression
  Selectable markers: URA3
Growth in bacteria
  Bacterial resistance: Ampicillin, 100 μg/mL
  Growth temperature: 37°C
  Growth strain: DH5alpha
  Copy number: High Copy
Gene/Insert
  Gene/Insert name: SARS-CoV-2 nsp6
  Species: Severe acute respiratory syndrome coronavirus 2
  Insert size (bp): 869
  Mutation: Saccharomyces cerevisiae recode 1
  Entrez Gene: ORF1ab (a.k.a. GU280_gp01)
  Promoter: pTEF1
  Tag / fusion protein: Cleavable thrombin;3xFLAG (C terminal on backbone)
  Cloning method: Unknown
Resource information
  A portion of this plasmid was derived from a plasmid made by: GinkgoBioworks
Depositor comments: NCBI Reference Sequence: YP_009725302.1. Created by gene synthesis with Not1 site.
How to cite: pGBW-m4046577 was a gift from Ginkgo Bioworks & Benjie Chen (Addgene plasmid # 145395 ; http://n2t.net/addgene:145395 ; RRID:Addgene_145395)
